Addgene plasmid #26008: pMLLKA-J72017
Depositing lab: Christopher Anderson. Depositing organization: University of California, Berkeley.
Backbone
  Vector backbone: pMLL-KA
  Backbone size w/o insert (bp): 2646
  Vector type: Synthetic Biology ; 2ab assembly vector
Growth in bacteria
  Bacterial resistance: Ampicillin and Kanamycin, 100 & 50 μg/mL
  Growth temperature: 37°C
  Growth strain: DH5alpha
  Growth instructions: Provided in a pir+ strain (pir116). Grow at 37C
  Copy number: Low Copy
Gene/Insert
  Gene/Insert name: N terminal avi tag with RBS (alt names: Bmll38; J72017)
  Insert size (bp): 83
  Cloning method: Restriction Enzyme; 5′ cloning site BglII (not destroyed); 3′ cloning site BamHI (not destroyed)
  Sequencing primers: 5′ gtatcacgaggcagaatttcag
Terms and licenses: Academic/Nonprofit Terms; Industry Terms: Not Available to Industry
Depositor comments: Note that this plasmid needs to be grown in both Kanamycin and Ampicillin
How to cite: pMLLKA-J72017 was a gift from Christopher Anderson (Addgene plasmid # 26008 ; http://n2t.net/addgene:26008 ; RRID:Addgene_26008)
