[The description below was written by a language model from this plasmid's Addgene catalogue record and pLannotate feature annotations shown in this document.]
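Description:
pMLLKA-J72017 is a small bacterial part-carrying plasmid built on the pMLL-KA backbone, catalogued as a synthetic biology "2ab assembly" vector. It holds a basic part as a BglII/BamHI fragment, with both sites preserved. Because these enzymes leave compatible ends, parts in this format can be joined one after another. The "KA" in the backbone name matches the two resistance genes annotated in the sequence: a β-lactamase gene (AmpR) with its bla promoter, and an aminoglycoside phosphotransferase gene (KanR). The depositor states that the plasmid must be maintained under both ampicillin and kanamycin selection. Replication depends on an R6K γ origin, which works only when the host supplies the π initiator protein. The plasmid is therefore supplied in a pir+ (pir116) strain, even though the catalogue lists DH5alpha as the growth strain. The record describes it as low copy.

The insert is an 83 bp part, J72017 (also called Bmll38), described as an N-terminal Avi tag with a ribosome binding site. The Avi tag is a short peptide substrate for BirA biotin ligase. A part of this kind is meant to sit upstream of a coding sequence, where it provides translation initiation and a site-specifically biotinylatable N-terminus for capturing, immobilising or detecting the protein. The automated annotation does not pick out the insert. It identifies only the backbone elements, which also include attB1 and attB2 Gateway-type recombination sites and a fragment of a putative bacterial terminator. No promoter driving the part is annotated, which fits its role as a modular component for building larger expression devices rather than a standalone expression construct.
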