Features (pLannotate 1.2.2; 7 found; start..end, strand, type, name):
    188..212     -  protein_bind   attB2: mutant version of attB; recombination site for the Gateway® BP reaction BP Clonase™
    259..363     +  promoter       AmpR promoter: bla
    364..1224    +  CDS            AmpR: β-lactamase; bla; confers resistance to ampicillin, carbenicillin, and related antibiotics
   1516..2331    +  CDS            KanR: aminoglycoside phosphotransferase; aph(3')-Ia; confers resistance to kanamycin in bacteria or G418 (Geneticin®) in eukaryotes
   2414..2770    +  rep_origin     R6K γ ori: γ replication origin from E. coli plasmid R6K; requires the R6K initiator protein pi for replication
   2832..2856    +  protein_bind   attB1: mutant version of attB; recombination site for the Gateway® BP reaction BP Clonase™
   2880..2917    -  terminator     bacterial terminator (fragment): putative bacterial transcription terminator
>Addgene plasmid #26008 | pMLLKA-J72017 | depositor full sequence | sequence record 12196 | Author sequence
GATCTCACAAACTGATACAAACGGCGGGGAAATCATGGGCCTGAACGATATTTTTGAAGCGCAGAAAATT
GAATGGCATGAAGGATCCTAACTCGCTCCTCAGGCTTCCTCGCTCACTGACTCGCTGCGCTCGGTCGTTC
GGCTGCGGCGAGCGGTATCAGCTCACTCAAAGGCGGTAATCAATTCGACCCAGCTTTCTTGTACAAAGTG
GTTGATCGGATCTCTTAGACGTCAGGTGGCACTTTTCGGGGAAATGTGCGCGGAACCCCTATTTGTTTAT
TTTTCTAAATACATTCAAATATGTATCCGCTCATGAGACAATAACCCTGATAAATGCTTCAATAATATTG
AAAAAGGAAGAGTATGAGTATTCAACATTTCCGTGTCGCCCTTATTCCCTTTTTTGCGGCATTTTGCCTT
CCTGTTTTTGCTCACCCAGAAACGCTGGTGAAAGTAAAAGATGCAGAGGATCAGTTGGGTGCACGAGTGG
GTTACATCGAACTGGATCTCAACAGCGGTAAGATCCTTGAGAGTTTTCGCCCCGAAGAACGTTTTCCAAT
GATGAGCACTTTTAAAGTTCTGCTATGTGGCGCGGTATTATCCCGTATTGACGCCGGGCAAGAGCAACTC
GGTCGCCGCATACACTATTCTCAGAATGACTTGGTTGAGTACTCACCAGTCACAGAAAAGCATCTTACGG
ATGGCATGACAGTAAGAGAATTATGCAGTGCTGCCATAACCATGAGTGATAACACTGCGGCCAACTTACT
TCTGACAACGATCGGAGGACCGAAGGAGCTAACCGCTTTTTTGCACAACATGGGGGATCATGTAACTCGC
CTTGATCGTTGGGAACCGGAGCTGAATGAAGCCATACCAAACGACGAGCGTGACACCACGATGCCTGTAG
CAATGGCAACAACGTTGCGCAAACTATTAACTGGCGAACTACTTACTCTAGCTTCCCGGCAACAATTAAT
AGACTGGATGGAGGCGGATAAAGTTGCAGGACCACTTCTGCGCTCGGCCCTTCCGGCTGGCTGGTTTATT
GCTGATAAATCTGGAGCCGGTGAGCGTGGGTCTCGCGGTATCATTGCAGCACTGGGGCCAGATGGTAAGC
CCTCCCGTATCGTAGTTATCTACACGACGGGGAGTCAGGCAACTATGGATGAACGAAATAGACAGATCGC
TGAGATAGGTGCCTCACTGATTAAGCATTGGTAACTGTCAGACCAAGTTTACTCATATATACTTTAGATT
GATTTAAAACTTCATTTTTAATTTAAAAGGATCTAGGTGAAGATCCTTTTTGATAATCGGATCTCTGAAG
ACTCTCGAGCTGCAGGACTCACAGCTCCTCGGATCTGCTGATCCTTCAACTCAGCAAAAGTTCGATTTAT
TCAACAAAGCCACGTTGTGTCTCAAAATCTCTGATGTTACATTGCACAAGATAAAAATATATCATCATGA
ACAATAAAACTGTCTGCTTACATAAACAGTAATACAAGGGGTGTTATGAGCCATATTCAACGGGAAACGT
CTTGCTCCAGGCCGCGATTAAATTCCAACATGGATGCTGATTTATATGGGTATAAATGGGCTCGCGATAA
TGTCGGGCAATCAGGTGCGACAATCTATCGATTGTATGGGAAGCCCGATGCGCCAGAGTTGTTTCTGAAA
CATGGCAAAGGTAGCGTTGCCAATGATGTTACAGATGAGATGGTCAGACTAAACTGGCTGACGGAATTTA
TGCCTCTTCCGACCATCAAGCATTTTATCCGTACTCCTGATGATGCATGGTTACTCACCACTGCGATCCC
CGGGAAAACAGCATTCCAGGTATTAGAAGAATATCCTGATTCAGGTGAAAATATTGTTGATGCGCTGGCA
GTGTTCCTGCGCCGGTTGCATTCGATTCCTGTTTGTAATTGTCCTTTTAACAGCGATCGCGTATTTCGTC
TCGCTCAGGCGCAATCACGAATGAATAACGGTTTGGTTGATGCGAGTGATTTTGATGACGAGCGTAATGG
CTGGCCTGTTGAACAAGTCTGGAAAGAAATGCATAAGCTTTTGCCATTCTCACCGGATTCAGTCGTCACT
CATGGTGATTTCTCACTTGATAACCTTATTTTTGACGAGGGGAAATTAATAGGTTGTATTGATGTTGGAC
GAGTCGGAATCGCAGACCGATACCAGGATCTTGCCATCCTATGGAACTGCCTCGGTGAGTTTTCTCCTTC
ATTACAGAAACGGCTTTTTCAAAAATATGGTATTGATAATCCTGATATGAATAAATTGCAGTTTCATTTG
ATGCTCGATGAGTTTTTCTAATCAGAATTGGTTAATTGGTTGTAACACTGGCAGAGCATTACGCTGACTT
GACGGGAGGATCTAGCAGTTCAACCTGTTGATAGTACGTACTAAGCTCTCATGTTTCACGTACTAAGCTC
TCATGTTTAACGTACTAAGCTCTCATGTTTAACGAACTAAACCCTCATGGCTAACGTACTAAGCTCTCAT
GGCTAACGTACTAAGCTCTCATGTTTCACGTACTAAGCTCTCATGTTTGAACAATAAAATTAATATAAAT
CAGCAACTTAAATAGCCTCTAAGGTTTTAAGTTTTATAAGAAAAAAAAGAATATATAAGGCTTTTAAAGC
TTTTAAGGTTTAACGGTTGTGGACAACAAGCCAGGGATGTAACGCACTGAGAAGCCCTTAGAGCCTCTCA
AAGCAATTTTGAGTGACACAGGAACACTTAACGGCTGACATGGGAATTAGCCATGGGCCCGTGCGAATCA
CGGATCTCCCGATCAAGAATTGCCATTATCAACAAGTTTGTACAAAAAAGCAGGCTCCGAATTGGTATCA
CGAGGCAGAATTTCAGATAAAAAAAATCCTTAGCTTTCGCTAAGGATCTGAAGTGGAATTCATGA
