>Addgene plasmid #26008 | pMLLKA-J72017 | addgene partial sequence | sequence record 32277 | 26008 with Kan-R (5' ATCGCGAGCCCATTTATACC 3')
ATCGCGGCCTGGAGCAAGACGTTTCCCGTTGAATATGGCTCATAACACCCCTTGTATTACTGTTTATGTA
AGCAGACAGTTTTATTGTTCATGATGATATATTTTTATCTTGTGCAATGTAACATCAGAGATTTTGAGAC
ACAACGTGGCTTTGTTGAATAAATCGAACTTTTGCTGAGTTGAAGGATCAGCAGATCCGAGGAGCTGTGA
GTCCTGCAGCTCGAGAGTCTTCAGAGATCCGATTATCAAAAAGGATCTTCACCTAGATCCTTTTAAATTA
AAAATGAAGTTTTAAATCAATCTAAAGTATATATGAGTAAACTTGGTCTGACAGTTACCAATGCTTAATC
AGTGAGGCACCTATCTCAGCGATCTGTCTATTTCGTTCATCCATAGTTGCCTGACTCCCCGTCGTGTAGA
TAACTACGATACGGGAGGGCTTACCATCTGGCCCCAGTGCTGCAATGATACCGCGAGACCCACGCTCACC
GGCTCCAGATTTATCAGCAATAAACCAGCCAGCCGGAAGGGCCGAGCGCAGAAGTGGTCCTGCAACTTTA
TCCGCCTCCATCCAGTCTATTAATTGTTGCCGGGAAGCTAGAGTAAGTAGTTCGCCAGTTAATAGTTTGC
GCAACGTTGTTGCCATTGCTACAGGCATCGTGGTGTCACGCTCGTCGTTTGGTATGGCTTCATTCAGCTC
CGGTTCCCAACGATCAAGGCGAGTTACATGATCCCCCATGTTGTGCAAAAAAGCGGTTAGCTCCTTCGGT
CCTCCGATCGTTGTCAGAAGTAAGTTGGCCGCAGTGTTATC
